>Addgene plasmid #179847 | pNIC28-Bsa4_ZV-NS5-RdRp | addgene full sequence | sequence record 365329 | Addgene NGS Result
TAATACGACTCACTATAGGGGAATTGTGAGCGGATAACAATTCCCCTCTAGAAATAATTTTGTTTAACTT
TAAGAAGGAGATATACATATGCACCATCATCATCATCATTCTTCTGGTGTAGATCTGGGTACCGAGAACC
TGTACTTCCAATCCATGGCGGAGGCGCCGAACATGAAAATCATTGGTAACCGTATCGAACGTATTCGTAG
CGAACACGCGGAAACCTGGTTCTTTGACGAGAACCACCCGTACCGTACCTGGGCGTACCACGGTAGCTAT
GAAGCGCCGACCCAGGGCAGCGCGAGCAGCCTGATCAACGGTGTGGTTCGTCTGCTGAGCAAGCCGTGGG
ACGTGGTTACCGGTGTGACCGGCATTGCGATGACCGATACCACCCCGTACGGTCAGCAACGTGTTTTCAA
GGAGAAAGTGGACACCCGTGTTCCGGACCCGCAGGAAGGTACCCGTCAAGTGATGAGCATGGTTAGCAGC
TGGCTGTGGAAAGAACTGGGCAAGCACAAACGTCCGCGTGTGTGCACCAAAGAGGAGTTCATCAACAAAG
TTCGTAGCAACGCGGCGCTGGGTGCGATTTTTGAGGAAGAGAAGGAATGGAAAACCGCGGTGGAGGCGGT
TAACGACCCGCGTTTTTGGGCGCTGGTTGACAAGGAACGTGAGCACCACCTGCGTGGCGAGTGCCAGAGC
TGCGTTTACAACATGATGGGTAAACGTGAAAAGAAACAAGGCGAGTTCGGCAAGGCGAAAGGCAGCCGTG
CGATCTGGTATATGTGGCTGGGTGCGCGTTTCCTGGAATTTGAGGCGCTGGGCTTTCTGAACGAAGACCA
CTGGATGGGTCGTGAGAACAGCGGCGGTGGCGTGGAAGGTCTGGGTCTGCAGCGTCTGGGCTACGTTCTG
GAAGAGATGAGCCGTATCCCGGGTGGCCGTATGTATGCGGACGATACCGCGGGTTGGGACACCCGTATCA
GCCGTTTCGATCTGGAAAACGAGGCGCTGATTACCAACCAGATGGAAAAAGGTCACCGTGCGCTGGCGCT
GGCGATCATTAAATACACCTATCAAAACAAGGTGGTTAAAGTGCTGCGTCCGGCGGAGAAGGGTAAAACC
GTTATGGACATCATTAGCCGTCAGGATCAACGTGGTAGCGGCCAGGTGGTTACCTACGCGCTGAACACCT
TTACCAACCTGGTGGTTCAGCTGATCCGTAACATGGAAGCGGAAGAGGTGCTGGAGATGCAAGACCTGTG
GCTGCTGCGTCGTAGCGAAAAGGTTACCAACTGGCTGCAAAGCAACGGCTGGGATCGTCTGAAGCGTATG
GCGGTTAGCGGTGACGATTGCGTGGTTAAACCGATTGACGATCGTTTCGCGCACGCGCTGCGTTTTCTGA
ACGACATGGGCAAAGTGCGTAAAGATACCCAGGAGTGGAAACCGAGCACCGGTTGGGACAACTGGGAAGA
GGTTCCGTTCTGCAGCCACCACTTTAACAAGCTGCACCTGAAAGACGGCCGTAGCATCGTGGTTCCGTGC
CGTCACCAAGATGAGCTGATTGGTCGTGCGCGTGTGAGCCCGGGTGCGGGTTGGAGCATCCGTGAAACCG
CGTGCCTGGCGAAAAGCTACGCGCAGATGTGGCAACTGCTGTATTTCCACCGTCGTGACCTGCGTCTGAT
GGCGAACGCGATCTGCAGCAGCGTGCCGGTTGATTGGGTTCCGACCGGTCGTACCACCTGGAGCATTCAC
GGCAAGGGCGAATGGATGACCACCGAGGACATGCTGGTTGTGTGGAACCGTGTGTGGATCGAAGAGAACG
ACCACATGGAGGATAAGACCCCGGTTACCAAATGGACCGACATTCCGTACCTGGGCAAACGTGAAGATCT
GTGGTGCGGTAGCCTGATTGGTCACCGTCCGCGTACCACCTGGGCGGAGAACATTAAGAACACCGTGAAC
ATGGTTCGTCGTATCATTGGTGATGAAGAGAAATATATGGACTACCTGAGCACCCAAGTTCGTTGACAGT
AAAGGTGGATACGGATCCGAATTCGAGCTCCGTCGACAAGCTTGCGGCCGCACTCGAGCACCACCACCAC
CACCACTGAGATCCGGCTGCTAACAAAGCCCGAAAGGAAGCTGAGTTGGCTGCTGCCACCGCTGAGCAAT
AACTAGCATAACCCCTTGGGGCCTCTAAACGGGTCTTGAGGGGTTTTTTGCTGAAAGGAGGAACTATATC
CGGATTGGCGAATGGG
[124 nt withheld, positions 2257-2380]
C
[91 nt withheld, positions 2382-2472]
A
[49 nt withheld, positions 2474-2522]
CCTTTGACGTTGGAGTCCACGTTCTTT
[37 nt withheld, positions 2550-2586]
ACCCTATCTCGGTCTATTCTTTTGATTTATAAGGGATTTTGCCGATTTCGGCCTATTGGTTAAAAAATGA
GCTGATTTAACAAAAATTTAACGCGAATTTTAACAAAATATTAACGCTTACAATTTAGGTGGCACTTTTC
GGGGAAATGTGCGCGGAACCCCTATTTGTTTATTTTTCTAAATACATTCAAATATGTATCCGCTCATGAA
TTAATTCTTAGAAAAACTCATCGAGCATCAAATGAAACTGCAATTTATTCATATCAGGATTATCAATACC
ATATTTTTGAAAAAGCCGTTTCTGTAATGAAGGAGAAAACTCACCGAGGCAGTTCCATAGGATGGCAAGA
TCCTGGTATCGGTCTGCGATTCCGACTCGTCCAACATCAATACAACCTATTAATTTCCCCTCGTCAAAAA
TAAGGTTATCAAGTGAGAAATCACCATGAGTGACGACTGAATCCGGTGAGAATGGCAAAAGTTTATGCAT
TTCTTTCCAGACTTGTTCAACAGGCCAGCCATTACGCTCGTCATCAAAATCACTCGCATCAACCAAACCG
TTATTCATTCGTGATTGCGCCTGAGCGAGACGAAATACGCGATCGCTGTTAAAAGGACAATTACAAACAG
GAATCGAATGCAACCGGCGCAGGAACACTGCCAGCGCATCAACAATATTTTCACCTGAATCAGGATATTC
TTCTAATACCTGGAATGCTGTTTTCCCGGGGATCGCAGTGGTGAGTAACCATGCATCATCAGGAGTACGG
ATAAAATGCTTGATGGTCGGAAGAGGCATAAATTCCGTCAGCCAGTTTAGTCTGACCATCTCATCTGTAA
CATCATTGGCAACGCTACCTTTGCCATGTTTCAGAAACAACTCTGGCGCATCGGGCTTCCCATACAATCG
ATAGATTGTCGCACCTGATTGCCCGACATTATCGCGAGCCCATTTATACCCATATAAATCAGCATCCATG
TTGGAATTTAATCGCGGCCTAGAGCAAGACGTTTCCCGTTGAATATGGCTCATAACACCCCTTGTATTAC
TGTTTATGTAAGCAGACAGTTTTATTGTTCATGACCAAAATCCCTTAACGTGAGTTTTCGTTCCACTGAG
CGTCAGACCCCGTAGAAAAGATCAAAGGATCTTCTTGAGATCCTTTTTTTCTGCGCGTAATCTGCTGCTT
GCAAACAAAAAAACCACCGCTACCAGCGGTGGTTTGTTTGCCGGATCAAGAGCTACCAACTCTTTTTCCG
AAGGTAACTGGCTTCAGCAGAGCGCAGATACCAAATACTGTCCTTCTAGTGTAGCCGTAGTTAGGCCACC
ACTTCAAGAACTCTGTAGCACCGCCTACATACCTCGCTCTGCTAATCCTGTTACCAGTGGCTGCTGCCAG
TGGCGATAAGTCGTGTCTTACCGGGTTGGACTCAAGACGATAGTTACCGGATAAGGCGCAGCGGTCGGGC
TGAACGGGGGGTTCGTGCACACAGCCCAGCTTGGAGCGAACGACCTACACCGAACTGAGATACCTACAGC
GTGAGCTATGAGAAAGCGCCACGCTTCCCGAAGGGAGAAAGGCGGACAGGTATCCGGTAAGCGGCAGGGT
CGGAACAGGAGAGCGCACGAGGGAGCTTCCAGGGGGAAACGCCTGGTATCTTTATAGTCCTGTCGGGTTT
CGCCACCTCTGACTTGAGCGTCGATTTTTGTGATGCTCGTCAGGGGGGCGGAGCCTATGGAAAAACGCCA
GCAACGCGGCCTTTTTACGGTTCCTGGCCTTTTGCTGGCCTTTTGCTCACATGTTCTTTCCTGCGTTATC
CCCTGATTCTGTGGATAACCGTATTACCGCCTTTGAGTGAGCTGATACCGCTCGCCGCAGCCGAACGACC
GAGCGCAGCGAGTCAGTGAGCGAGGAAGCGGAAGAGCGCCTGATGCGGTATTTTCTCCTTACGCATCTGT
GCGGTATTTCACACCGCAATGGTGCACTCTCAGTACAATCTGCTCTGATGCCGCATAGTTAAGCCAGTAT
ACACTCCGCTATCGCTACGTGACTGGGTCATGGCTGCGCCCCGACACCCGCCAACACCCGCTGACGCGCC
CTGACGGGCTTGTCTGCTCCCGGCATCCGCTTACAGACAAGCTGTGACCGTCTCCGGGAGCTGCATGTGT
CAGAGGTTTTCACCGTCATCACCGAAACGCGCGAGGCAGCTGCGGTAAAGCTCATCAGCGTGGTCGTGAA
GCGATTCACAGATGTCTGCCTGTTCATCCGCGTCCAGCTCGTTGAGTTTCTCCAGAAGCGTTAATGTCTG
GCTTCTGATAAAGCGGGCCATGTTAAGGGCGGTTTTTTCCTGTTTGGTCACTGATGCCTCCGTGTAAGGG
GGATTTCTGTTCATGGGGGTAATGATACCGATGAAACGAGAGAGGATGCTCACGATACGGGTTACTGATG
ATGAACATGCCCGGTTACTGGAACGTTGTGAGGGTAAACAACTGGCGGTATGGATGCGGCGGGACCAGAG
AAAAATCACTCAGGGTCAATGCCAGCGCTTCGTTAATACAGATGTAGGTGTTCCACAGGGTAGCCAGCAG
CATCCTGCGATGCAGATCCGGAACATAATGGTGCAGGGCGCTGACTTCCGCGTTTCCAGACTTTACGAAA
CACGGAAACCGAAGACCATTCATGTTGTTGCTCAGGTCGCAGACGTTTTGCAGCAGCAGTCGCTTCACGT
TCGCTCGCGTATCGGTGATTCATTCTGCTAACCAGTAAGGCAACCCCGCCAGCCTAGCCGGGTCCTCAAC
GACAGGAGCACGATCATGCGCACCCGTGGGGCCGCCATGCCGGCGATAATGGCCTGCTTCTCGCCGAAAC
GTTTGGTGGCGGGACCAGTGACGAAGGCTTGAGCGAGGGCGTGCAAGATTCCGAATACCGCAAGCGACAG
GCCGATCATCGTCGCGCTCCAGCGAAAGCGGTCCTCGCCGAAAATGACCCAGAGCGCTGCCGGCACCTGT
CCTACGAGTTGCATGATAAAGAAGACAGTCATAAGTGCGGCGACGATAGTCATGCCCCGCGCCCACCGGA
AGGAGCTGACTGGGTTGAAGGCTCTCAAGGGCATCGGTCGAGATCCCGGTGCCTAATGAGTGAGCTAACT
TACATTAATTGCGTTGCGCTCACTGCCCGCTTTCCAGTCGGGAAACCTGTCGTGCCAGCTGCATTAATGA
ATCGGCCAACGCGCGGGGAGAGGCGGTTTGCGTATTGGGCGCCAGGGTGGTTTTTCTTTTCACCAGTGAG
ACGGGCAACAGCTGATTGCCCTTCACCGCCTGGCCCTGAGAGAGTTGCAGCAAGCGGTCCACGCTGGTTT
GCCCCAGCAGGCGAAAATCCTGTTTGATGGTGGTTAACGGCGGGATATAACATGAGCTGTCTTCGGTATC
GTCGTATCCCACTACCGAGATATCCGCACCAACGCGCAGCCCGGACTCGGTAATGGCGCGCATTGCGCCC
AGCGCCATCTGATCGTTGGCAACCAGCATCGCAGTGGGAACGATGCCCTCATTCAGCATTTGCATGGTTT
GTTGAAAACCGGACATGGCACTCCAGTCGCCTTCCCGTTCCGCTATCGGCTGAATTTGATTGCGAGTGAG
ATATTTATGCCAGCCAGCCAGACGCAGACGCGCCGAGACAGAACTTAATGGGCCCGCTAACAGCGCGATT
TGCTGGTGACCCAATGCGACCAGATGCTCCACGCCCAGTCGCGTACCGTCTTCATGGGAGAAAATAATAC
TGTTGATGGGTGTCTGGTCAGAGACATCAAGAAATAACGCCGGAACATTAGTGCAGGCAGCTTCCACAGC
AATGGCATCCTGGTCATCCAGCGGATAGTTAATGATCAGCCCACTGACGCGTTGCGCGAGAAGATTGTGC
ACCGCCGCTTTACAGGCTTCGACGCCGCTTCGTTCTACCATCGACACCACCACGCTGGCACCCAGTTGAT
CGGCGCGAGATTTAATCGCCGCGACAATTTGCGACGGCGCGTGCAGGGCCAGACTGGAGGTGGCAACGCC
AATCAGCAACGACTGTTTGCCCGCCAGTTGTTGTGCCACGCGGTTGGGAATGTAATTCAGCTCCGCCATC
GCCGCTTCCACTTTTTCCCGCGTTTTCGCAGAAACGTGGCTGGCCTGGTTCACCACGCGGGAAACGGTCT
GATAAGAGACACCGGCATACTCTGCGACATCGTATAACGTTACTGGTTTCACATTCACCACCCTGAATTG
ACTCTCTTCCGGGCGCTATCATGCCATACCGCGAAAGGTTTTGCGCCATTCGATGGTGTCCGGGATCTCG
ACGCTCTCCCTTATGCGACTCCTGCATTAGGAAGCAGCCCAGTAGTAGGTTGAGGCCGTTGAGCACCGCC
GCCGCAAGGAATGGTGCATGCAAGGAGATGGCGCCCAACAGTCCCCCGGCCACGGGGCCTGCCACCATAC
CCACGCCGAAACAAGCGCTCATGAGCCCGAAGTGGCGAGCCCGATCTTCCCCATCGGTGATGTCGGCGAT
ATAGGCGCCAGCAACCGCACCTGTGGCGCCGGTGATGCCGGCCACGATGCGTCCGGCGTAGAGGATCGAG
ATCTCGATCCCGCGAAAT
Features (pLannotate 1.2.2; 19 found; start..end, strand, type, name):
      1..19      +  promoter       T7 promoter: promoter for bacteriophage T7 RNA polymerase
     20..44      +  protein_bind   lac operator: The lac repressor binds to the lac operator to inhibit transcription in E. coli. This inhibition can be relieved by adding lactose or isopropyl-β-D-thiogalactopyranoside (IPTG). lac repressor encoded by lacI
     59..81      +  RBS            RBS: efficient ribosome binding site from bacteriophage T7 gene 10 (Olins and Rangwala, 1989)
    119..2023    +  CDS            POLG_ZIKVF (fragment): Experimental evidence at protein level: Swiss-Prot protein existence level 1. [RNA-directed RNA polymerase NS5]: Replicates the viral (+) and (-) RNA genome, and performs the capping of genomes in the cytoplasm (PubMed:30951555). Methylates viral RNA cap at guanine N-7 and ribose 2'-O positions. Once sufficient NS5 is expressed, binds to the cap-proximal structure and inhibits further translation of the viral genome (By similarity). Besides its role in RNA genome replication, also prevents the establishment of a cellular antiviral state by blocking the interferon-alpha/beta (IFN-alpha/beta) si
   2089..2106    +  CDS            9xHis (fragment): 9xHis affinity tag
   2116..2165    +  CDS            SET1 (fragment): solubility-enhancement tag derived from T7 phage gene 10B
   2173..2220    +  terminator     T7 terminator: transcription terminator for bacteriophage T7 RNA polymerase
   2257..2685    +  rep_origin     f1 ori (sequence partly withheld): f1 bacteriophage origin of replication; arrow indicates direction of (+) strand synthesis
   2738..2795    +  promoter       AmpR promoter (fragment): bla
   2804..3619    -  CDS            KanR: aminoglycoside phosphotransferase; aph(3')-Ia; confers resistance to kanamycin in bacteria or G418 (Geneticin®) in eukaryotes
   3741..4329    +  rep_origin     ori: high-copy-number ColE1/pMB1/pBR322/pUC origin of replication
   4515..4654    -  misc_feature   bom: basis of mobility region from pBR322
   4756..4947    -  CDS            rop: Rop protein, which maintains plasmids at low copy number; rop
   4964..5344    +  CDS            YPB1_ECOLX: Protein predicted: Swiss-Prot protein existence level 4. From Escherichia coli.
   5416..5707    -  CDS            TcR (fragment): tetracycline efflux protein; tet; confers resistance to tetracycline
   5722..5743    -  protein_bind   CAP binding site: CAP binding activates transcription in the presence of cAMP. E. coli catabolite activator protein
   5756..6838    -  CDS            lacI: lac repressor; lacI; The lac repressor binds to the lac operator to inhibit transcription in E. coli. This inhibition can be relieved by adding lactose or isopropyl-β-D-thiogalactopyranoside (IPTG).
   6839..6916    -  promoter       lacI promoter: lacI
   6924..7203    -  CDS            TcR (fragment): tetracycline efflux protein; tet; confers resistance to tetracycline
