[The description below was written by a language model from this plasmid's Addgene catalogue record and pLannotate feature annotations shown in this document.]
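Description:
pNIC28-Bsa4_ZV-NS5-RdRp is a bacterial expression plasmid of about 7.2 kb, built on the pNIC-Bsa4 backbone, a pET-type T7 vector, for producing the RNA-dependent RNA polymerase (RdRp) domain of Zika virus nonstructural protein 5 in E. coli. The insert derives from a French Polynesia strain and begins at about NS5 residue 270. The end coordinate is truncated in the catalogue text, so the exact C-terminal boundary is not recorded. The feature table maps a roughly 1.9 kb coding segment to the Zika polyprotein NS5 region, consistent with the polymerase domain alone, without the N-terminal methyltransferase.

Expression is driven by a T7 promoter with an adjacent lac operator and the T7 gene 10 ribosome binding site, and ends at a T7 terminator. A plasmid-borne lacI gene under its own promoter supplies repressor, so transcription stays off until IPTG is added in a host that provides T7 RNA polymerase. The record lists a six-histidine tag for affinity purification but does not state its position. The annotation detects a His-coding stretch and a short T7 gene 10B-like fragment downstream of the insert, but these may be untranslated vector remnants, and the short unannotated region between the ribosome binding site and the insert could also hold a tag.

The plasmid is selected with kanamycin through an aminoglycoside phosphotransferase gene. It replicates from a ColE1/pBR322-type origin accompanied by the bom site and rop, which moderates copy number, and an f1 origin is also present. The tetracycline-resistance fragments are nonfunctional backbone leftovers. According to the associated publication title, the purified polymerase supports work on non-nucleoside inhibitors of the Zika virus RdRp.
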