Addgene plasmid #179847: pNIC28-Bsa4_ZV-NS5-RdRp
Purpose: The RdRp domain (with a 6-histidine tag) from Zika virus nonstructural protein 5 (French Polynesia strain, GenBank accession number ARU07075.1) encompassing residues 270 to 89
Depositing lab: Julien Lescar. Depositing organization: Nanyang Technological University. Publication: Non-nucleoside Inhibitors of Zika Virus RNA-Dependent RNA Polymerase. Gharbi-Ayachi A, Santhanakrishnan S, Wong YH, Chan KWK, Tan ST, Bates RW, Vasudevan SG, El Sahili A, Lescar J. J Virol. 2020 Oct 14;94(21). pii: JVI.00794-20. doi: 10.1128/JVI.00794-20. Print 2020 Oct 14. PubMed 32796069.
Backbone
  Vector backbone: pNIC-Bsa4
  Backbone manufacturer: Biobasics, Singapore
  Vector type: Bacterial Expression
Growth in bacteria
  Bacterial resistance: Kanamycin, 50 μg/mL
  Growth temperature: 37°C
  Growth strain: DH5alpha
  Copy number: Unknown
Gene/Insert
  Gene/Insert name: Zika Virus Non-structural protein 5 RdRp domain (alt name: ZikV NS5 RdRp)
  Tag / fusion protein: 6-histine
Terms and licenses: Academic/Nonprofit Terms; Industry Terms: Not Available to Industry
How to cite: pNIC28-Bsa4_ZV-NS5-RdRp was a gift from Julien Lescar (Addgene plasmid # 179847 ; http://n2t.net/addgene:179847 ; RRID:Addgene_179847)
